Addgene plasmid #162082: pEpicVector3G_Puro-T2A-EGFP-VSVg-StrepTagII-AU1
Purpose: EGFP linked to 3 tags on the C-terminus as barcodes. Puromycin resistant.
Depositing lab: Julien Sage. Depositing organization: Stanford University. Publication: Spatial epitope barcoding reveals clonal tumor patch behaviors. Rovira-Clave X, Drainas AP, Jiang S, Bai Y, Baron M, Zhu B, Dallas AE, Lee MC, Chu TP, Holzem A, Ayyagari R, Bhattacharya D, McCaffrey EF, Greenwald NF, Markovic M, Coles GL, Angelo M, Bassik MC, Sage J, Nolan GP. Cancer Cell. 2022 Nov 14;40(11):1423-1439.e11. doi: 10.1016/j.ccell.2022.09.014. Epub 2022 Oct 13. PubMed 36240778.
Backbone
  Vector backbone: pLV
  Backbone manufacturer: Vectorbuilder
  Vector type: Lentiviral
  Selectable markers: Puromycin
Growth in bacteria
  Bacterial resistance: Ampicillin, 100 μg/mL
  Growth temperature: 37°C
  Growth strain: NEB Stable
  Copy number: High Copy
Gene/Insert
  Gene/Insert name: Puromycin resistant; EGFP linked to VSVg-StrepTagII-AU1 (alt name: G-3-VSA)
  Species: Synthetic
  Mutation: WT
  Promoter: EF1A
  Tag / fusion protein: VSVg-StrepTagII-AU1 (C terminal on insert)
  Cloning method: Unknown
  Sequencing primers: 3′ aaaggagctgacaggtggtg
Terms and licenses: Academic/Nonprofit Terms; Industry Terms: Not Available to Industry
Depositor comments: #4 out of 20 EGFP tagged combinations . Please visit https://doi.org/10.1101/2021.06.29.449991 for bioRxiv preprint.
How to cite: pEpicVector3G_Puro-T2A-EGFP-VSVg-StrepTagII-AU1 was a gift from Julien Sage (Addgene plasmid # 162082 ; http://n2t.net/addgene:162082 ; RRID:Addgene_162082)
