[The description below was written by a language model from this plasmid's Addgene catalogue record and pLannotate feature annotations shown in this document.]
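Description:
pEpicVector3G_Puro-T2A-EGFP-VSVg-StrepTagII-AU1 is a third-generation, self-inactivating lentiviral transfer plasmid built on a commercial pLV backbone. In bacteria it is maintained through a high-copy ColE1/pUC-type origin and selected with ampicillin (AmpR); an f1 origin, an SV40 origin and remnants of lac and T7/T3 promoter elements are also present in the backbone. The viral portion has an RSV promoter driving a truncated HIV-1 5' LTR, followed by the Ψ packaging signal with a gag fragment, the Rev response element and a cPPT/CTS. Downstream of the cargo lie a WPRE, a ΔU3 3' LTR and an SV40 polyadenylation signal. This arrangement allows Tat-independent production of genomic RNA, Rev-dependent export, and integration of a provirus whose LTR promoter activity is disabled.

The payload is a single synthetic open reading frame expressed from the human EF-1α promoter with its intron A, flanked by Gateway attB sites left over from vector assembly. Puromycin N-acetyltransferase is joined by a T2A ribosome-skipping peptide to EGFP, so one transcript yields both a drug-selection marker and a fluorescent reporter as separate proteins. According to the catalogue entry, EGFP carries three short epitope tags at its C-terminus (VSVg, StrepTagII and AU1). The automated feature table does not annotate these, although an unannotated gap between the end of EGFP and attB2 is consistent with their position. The tag trio serves as an antibody-detectable protein barcode: this plasmid is the fourth of twenty EGFP tag combinations. The set is intended for labelling cell populations so that clones can be distinguished in situ by imaging, as in spatial epitope barcoding studies of clonal tumour behaviour.
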