Features (pLannotate 1.2.2; 32 found; start..end, strand, type, name):
     20..231     +  promoter       EF-1α core promoter: core promoter for human elongation factor EF-1α
    232..341     +  intron         EF-1α intron A (fragment): intron upstream of the start codon of human EF-1α
    967..1170    +  intron         EF-1α intron A: truncated intron upstream of the start codon of human EF-1α
   1179..1203    +  protein_bind   attB1: mutant version of attB; recombination site for the Gateway® BP reaction BP Clonase™
   1210..1806    +  CDS            PuroR (fragment): puromycin N-acetyltransferase; pac from Streptomyces; confers resistance to puromycin
   1816..1869    +  CDS            T2A: 2A peptide from Thosea asigna virus capsid protein Eukaryotic ribosomes fail to insert a peptide bond between the Gly and Pro residues, yielding separate polypeptides.
   1870..2586    +  CDS            EGFP: EGFP is a basic (constitutively fluorescent) green fluorescent protein published in 1996, derived from Aequorea victoria. It is reported to be a rapidly-maturing weak dimer with moderate acid sensitivity.
   2698..2722    -  protein_bind   attB2: mutant version of attB; recombination site for the Gateway® BP reaction BP Clonase™
   2740..3328    +  misc_feature   WPRE: woodchuck hepatitis virus posttranscriptional regulatory element
   3395..3414    +  misc_feature   cPPT/CTS (fragment): central polypurine tract and central termination sequence of HIV-1
   3416..3649    +  LTR            3' LTR (ΔU3): self-inactivating 3' long terminal repeat (LTR) from HIV-1
   3721..3842    +  polyA_signal   SV40 poly(A) signal: SV40 polyadenylation signal
   3882..4017    +  rep_origin     SV40 ori: SV40 origin of replication
   4038..4056    -  promoter       T7 promoter: promoter for bacteriophage T7 RNA polymerase
   4064..4219    +  CDS            lacZα (fragment): LacZα fragment of β-galactosidase; lacZ fragment
   4224..4652    +  rep_origin     f1 ori (sequence partly withheld): f1 bacteriophage origin of replication; arrow indicates direction of (+) strand synthesis
   4705..4809    +  promoter       AmpR promoter: bla
   4810..5670    +  CDS            AmpR: β-lactamase; bla; confers resistance to ampicillin, carbenicillin, and related antibiotics
   5841..6429    +  rep_origin     ori: high-copy-number ColE1/pMB1/pBR322/pUC origin of replication
   6612..6704    +  CDS            lacI (fragment): lac repressor; lacI; The lac repressor binds to the lac operator to inhibit transcription in E. coli. This inhibition can be relieved by adding lactose or isopropyl-β-D-thiogalactopyranoside (IPTG).
   6717..6738    +  protein_bind   CAP binding site: CAP binding activates transcription in the presence of cAMP. E. coli catabolite activator protein
   6753..6783    +  promoter       lac promoter: promoter for the E. coli lac operon
   6791..6807    +  protein_bind   lac operator: The lac repressor binds to the lac operator to inhibit transcription in E. coli. This inhibition can be relieved by adding lactose or isopropyl-β-D-thiogalactopyranoside (IPTG). lac repressor encoded by lacI
   6852..6870    +  promoter       T3 promoter: promoter for bacteriophage T3 RNA polymerase
   6898..7124    +  promoter       RSV promoter: Rous sarcoma virus enhancer/promoter
   7125..7305    +  LTR            5' LTR (truncated): truncated 5' long terminal repeat (LTR) from HIV-1
   7352..7477    +  misc_feature   HIV-1 Ψ: packaging signal of human immunodeficiency virus type 1
   7461..7824    +  CDS            HIV-1 gag (fragment): gag protein from human immunodeficiency virus 1; gag
   7970..8203    +  misc_feature   RRE: The Rev response element (RRE) of HIV-1 allows for Rev-dependent mRNA export from the nucleus to the cytoplasm.
   8580..8680    +  CDS            Rev (fragment): human immunodeficiency virus 1 (HIV-1) Rev protein; rev; enhances nuclear export of unspliced and incompletely spliced viral mRNAs
   8698..8815    +  misc_feature   cPPT/CTS: central polypurine tract and central termination sequence of HIV-1
   8833..8853    +  protein_bind   attB4: mutant version of attB; core recombination site for the Gateway® BP reaction BP Clonase™
>Addgene plasmid #162082 | pEpicVector3G_Puro-T2A-EGFP-VSVg-StrepTagII-AU1 | addgene full sequence | sequence record 318137 | Addgene NGS Result
GGCTCCGGTGCCCGTCAGTGGGCAGAGCGCACATCGCCCACAGTCCCCGAGAAGTTGGGGGGAGGGGTCG
GCAATTGAACCGGTGCCTAGAGAAGGTGGCGCGGGGTAAACTGGGAAAGTGATGTCGTGTACTGGCTCCG
CCTTTTTCCCGAGGGTGGGGGAGAACCGTATATAAGTGCAGTAGTCGCCGTGAACGTTCTTTTTCGCAAC
GGGTTTGCCGCCAGAACACAGGTAAGTGCCGTGTGTGGTTCCCGCGGGCCTGGCCTCTTTACGGGTTATG
GCCCTTGCGTGCCTTGAATTACTTCCACCTGGCTGCAGTACGTGATTCTTGATCCCGAGCTTCGGGTTGG
AAGTGGGTGGGAGAGTTCGAGGCCTTGCGCTTAAGGAGCCCCTTCGCCTCGTGCTTGAGTTGAGGCCTGG
CCTGGGCGCTGGGGCCGCCGCGTGCGAATCTGGTGGCACCTTCGCGCCTGTCTCGCTGCTTTCGATAAGT
CTCTAGCCATTTAAAATTTTTGATGACCTGCTGCGACGCTTTTTTTCTGGCAAGATAGTCTTGTAAATGC
GGGCCAAGATCTGCACACTGGTATTTCGGTTTTTGGGGCCGCGGGCGGCGACGGGGCCCGTGCGTCCCAG
CGCACATGTTCGGCGAGGCGGGGCCTGCGAGCGCGGCCACCGAGAATCGGACGGGGGTAGTCTCAAGCTG
GCCGGCCTGCTCTGGTGCCTGGTCTCGCGCCGCCGTGTATCGCCCCGCCCTGGGCGGCAAGGCTGGCCCG
GTCGGCACCAGTTGCGTGAGCGGAAAGATGGCCGCTTCCCGGCCCTGCTGCAGGGAGCTCAAAATGGAGG
ACGCGGCGCTCGGGAGAGCGGGCGGGTGAGTCACCCACACAAAGGAAAAGGGCCTTTCCGTCCTCAGCCG
TCGCTTCATGTGACTCCACGGAGTACCGGGCGCCGTCCAGGCACCTCGATTAGTTCTCGAGCTTTTGGAG
TACGTCGTCTTTAGGTTGGGGGGAGGGGTTTTATGCGATGGAGTTTCCCCACACTGAGTGGGTGGAGACT
GAAGTTAGGCCAGCTTGGCACTTGATGTAATTCTCCTTGGAATTTGCCCTTTTTGAGTTTGGATCTTGGT
TCATTCTCAAGCCTCAGACAGTGGTTCAAAGTTTTTTTCTTCCATTTCAGGTGTCGTGACAAGTTTGTAC
AAAAAAGCAGGCTGCCACCATGACCGAGTACAAGCCCACGGTGCGCCTCGCCACCCGCGACGACGTCCCC
AGGGCCGTACGCACCCTCGCCGCCGCGTTCGCCGACTACCCCGCCACGCGCCACACCGTCGATCCGGACC
GCCACATCGAGCGGGTCACCGAGCTGCAAGAACTCTTCCTCACGCGCGTCGGGCTCGACATCGGCAAGGT
GTGGGTCGCGGACGACGGCGCCGCGGTGGCGGTCTGGACCACGCCGGAGAGCGTCGAAGCGGGGGCGGTG
TTCGCCGAGATCGGCCCGCGCATGGCCGAGTTGAGCGGTTCCCGGCTGGCCGCGCAGCAACAGATGGAAG
GCCTCCTGGCGCCGCACCGGCCCAAGGAGCCCGCGTGGTTCCTGGCCACCGTCGGCGTCTCGCCCGACCA
CCAGGGCAAGGGTCTGGGCAGCGCCGTCGTGCTCCCCGGAGTGGAGGCGGCCGAGCGCGCCGGGGTGCCC
GCCTTCCTGGAGACCTCCGCGCCCCGCAACCTCCCCTTCTACGAGCGGCTCGGCTTCACCGTCACCGCCG
ACGTCGAGGTGCCCGAAGGACCGCGCACCTGGTGCATGACCCGCAAGCCCGGTGCCGGAAGCGGAGAGGG
CAGGGGAAGTCTTCTAACATGCGGGGACGTGGAGGAAAATCCCGGCCCCATGGTGAGCAAGGGCGAGGAG
CTGTTCACCGGGGTGGTGCCCATCCTGGTCGAGCTGGACGGCGACGTAAACGGCCACAAGTTCAGCGTGT
CCGGCGAGGGCGAGGGCGATGCCACCTACGGCAAGCTGACCCTGAAGTTCATCTGCACCACCGGCAAGCT
GCCCGTGCCCTGGCCCACCCTCGTGACCACCCTGACCTACGGCGTGCAGTGCTTCAGCCGCTACCCCGAC
CACATGAAGCAGCACGACTTCTTCAAGTCCGCCATGCCCGAAGGCTACGTCCAGGAGCGCACCATCTTCT
TCAAGGACGACGGCAACTACAAGACCCGCGCCGAGGTGAAGTTCGAGGGCGACACCCTGGTGAACCGCAT
CGAGCTGAAGGGCATCGACTTCAAGGAGGACGGCAACATCCTGGGGCACAAGCTGGAGTACAACTACAAC
AGCCACAACGTCTATATCATGGCCGACAAGCAGAAGAACGGCATCAAGGTGAACTTCAAGATCCGCCACA
ACATCGAGGACGGCAGCGTGCAGCTCGCCGACCACTACCAGCAGAACACCCCCATCGGCGACGGCCCCGT
GCTGCTGCCCGACAACCACTACCTGAGCACCCAGTCCGCCCTGAGCAAAGACCCCAACGAGAAGCGCGAT
CACATGGTCCTGCTGGAGTTCGTGACCGCCGCCGGGATCACTCTCGGCATGGACGAGCTGTACAAGGGTG
GCAGCGGCGGCGGCGGCTCTGGCGGCTACACCGACATCGAGATGAATCGTCTGGGCAAGAACTGGAGCCA
CCCCCAGTTCGAGAAGGACACCTACAGATACATCTAAACCCAGCTTTCTTGTACAAAGTGGTGATAATCG
AATTCCGATAATCAACCTCTGGATTACAAAATTTGTGAAAGATTGACTGGTATTCTTAACTATGTTGCTC
CTTTTACGCTATGTGGATACGCTGCTTTAATGCCTTTGTATCATGCTATTGCTTCCCGTATGGCTTTCAT
TTTCTCCTCCTTGTATAAATCCTGGTTGCTGTCTCTTTATGAGGAGTTGTGGCCCGTTGTCAGGCAACGT
GGCGTGGTGTGCACTGTGTTTGCTGACGCAACCCCCACTGGTTGGGGCATTGCCACCACCTGTCAGCTCC
TTTCCGGGACTTTCGCTTTCCCCCTCCCTATTGCCACGGCGGAACTCATCGCCGCCTGCCTTGCCCGCTG
CTGGACAGGGGCTCGGCTGTTGGGCACTGACAATTCCGTGGTGTTGTCGGGGAAGCTGACGTCCTTTCCA
TGGCTGCTCGCCTGTGTTGCCACCTGGATTCTGCGCGGGACGTCCTTCTGCTACGTCCCTTCGGCCCTCA
ATCCAGCGGACCTTCCTTCCCGCGGCCTGCTGCCGGCTCTGCGGCCTCTTCCGCGTCTTCGCCTTCGCCC
TCAGACGAGTCGGATCTCCCTTTGGGCCGCCTCCCCGCATCGGGAATTCCCGCGGTTCGCTTTAAGACCA
ATGACTTACAAGGCAGCTGTAGATCTTAGCCACTTTTTAAAAGAAAAGGGGGGACTGGAAGGGCTAATTC
ACTCCCAACGAAGACAAGATCTGCTTTTTGCTTGTACTGGGTCTCTCTGGTTAGACCAGATCTGAGCCTG
GGAGCTCTCTGGCTAACTAGGGAACCCACTGCTTAAGCCTCAATAAAGCTTGCCTTGAGTGCTTCAAGTA
GTGTGTGCCCGTCTGTTGTGTGACTCTGGTAACTAGAGATCCCTCAGACCCTTTTAGTCAGTGTGGAAAA
TCTCTAGCAGTAGTAGTTCATGTCATCTTATTATTCAGTATTTATAACTTGCAAAGAAATGAATATCAGA
GAGTGAGAGGAACTTGTTTATTGCAGCTTATAATGGTTACAAATAAAGCAATAGCATCACAAATTTCACA
AATAAAGCATTTTTTTCACTGCATTCTAGTTGTGGTTTGTCCAAACTCATCAATGTATCTTATCATGTCT
GGCTCTAGCTATCCCGCCCCTAACTCCGCCCATCCCGCCCCTAACTCCGCCCAGTTCCGCCCATTCTCCG
CCCCATGGCTGACTAATTTTTTTTATTTATGCAGAGGCCGAGGCCGCCTCGGCCTCTGAGCTATTCCAGA
AGTAGTGAGGAGGCTTTTTTGGAGGCCTAGGGACGTACCCAATTCGCCCTATAGTGAGTCGTATTACGCG
CGCTCACTGGCCGTCGTTTTACAACGTCGTGACTGGGAAAACCCTGGCGTTACCCAACTTAATCGCCTTG
CAGCACATCCCCCTTTCGCCAGCTGGCGTAATAGCGAAGAGGCCCGCACCGATCGCCCTTCCCAACAGTT
GCGCAGCCTGAATGGCGAATGGG
[124 nt withheld, positions 4224-4347]
C
[91 nt withheld, positions 4349-4439]
A
[49 nt withheld, positions 4441-4489]
CCTTTGACGTTGGAGTCCACGTTCTTT
[37 nt withheld, positions 4517-4553]
ACCCTATCTCGGTCTATTCTTTTGATTTATAAGGGATTTTGCCGATTTCGGCCTATTGGTTAAAAAATGA
GCTGATTTAACAAAAATTTAACGCGAATTTTAACAAAATATTAACGCTTACAATTTAGGTGGCACTTTTC
GGGGAAATGTGCGCGGAACCCCTATTTGTTTATTTTTCTAAATACATTCAAATATGTATCCGCTCATGAG
ACAATAACCCTGATAAATGCTTCAATAATATTGAAAAAGGAAGAGTATGAGTATTCAACATTTCCGTGTC
GCCCTTATTCCCTTTTTTGCGGCATTTTGCCTTCCTGTTTTTGCTCACCCAGAAACGCTGGTGAAAGTAA
AAGATGCTGAAGATCAGTTGGGTGCACGAGTGGGTTACATCGAACTGGATCTCAACAGCGGTAAGATCCT
TGAGAGTTTTCGCCCCGAAGAACGTTTTCCAATGATGAGCACTTTTAAAGTTCTGCTATGTGGCGCGGTA
TTATCCCGTATTGACGCCGGGCAAGAGCAACTCGGTCGCCGCATACACTATTCTCAGAATGACTTGGTTG
AGTACTCACCAGTCACAGAAAAGCATCTTACGGATGGCATGACAGTAAGAGAATTATGCAGTGCTGCCAT
AACCATGAGTGATAACACTGCGGCCAACTTACTTCTGACAACGATCGGAGGACCGAAGGAGCTAACCGCT
TTTTTGCACAACATGGGGGATCATGTAACTCGCCTTGATCGTTGGGAACCGGAGCTGAATGAAGCCATAC
CAAACGACGAGCGTGACACCACGATGCCTGTAGCAATGGCAACAACGTTGCGCAAACTATTAACTGGCGA
ACTACTTACTCTAGCTTCCCGGCAACAATTAATAGACTGGATGGAGGCGGATAAAGTTGCAGGACCACTT
CTGCGCTCGGCCCTTCCGGCTGGCTGGTTTATTGCTGATAAATCTGGAGCCGGTGAGCGTGGGTCTCGCG
GTATCATTGCAGCACTGGGGCCAGATGGTAAGCCCTCCCGTATCGTAGTTATCTACACGACGGGGAGTCA
GGCAACTATGGATGAACGAAATAGACAGATCGCTGAGATAGGTGCCTCACTGATTAAGCATTGGTAACTG
TCAGACCAAGTTTACTCATATATACTTTAGATTGATTTAAAACTTCATTTTTAATTTAAAAGGATCTAGG
TGAAGATCCTTTTTGATAATCTCATGACCAAAATCCCTTAACGTGAGTTTTCGTTCCACTGAGCGTCAGA
CCCCGTAGAAAAGATCAAAGGATCTTCTTGAGATCCTTTTTTTCTGCGCGTAATCTGCTGCTTGCAAACA
AAAAAACCACCGCTACCAGCGGTGGTTTGTTTGCCGGATCAAGAGCTACCAACTCTTTTTCCGAAGGTAA
CTGGCTTCAGCAGAGCGCAGATACCAAATACTGTTCTTCTAGTGTAGCCGTAGTTAGGCCACCACTTCAA
GAACTCTGTAGCACCGCCTACATACCTCGCTCTGCTAATCCTGTTACCAGTGGCTGCTGCCAGTGGCGAT
AAGTCGTGTCTTACCGGGTTGGACTCAAGACGATAGTTACCGGATAAGGCGCAGCGGTCGGGCTGAACGG
GGGGTTCGTGCACACAGCCCAGCTTGGAGCGAACGACCTACACCGAACTGAGATACCTACAGCGTGAGCT
ATGAGAAAGCGCCACGCTTCCCGAAGAGAGAAAGGCGGACAGGTATCCGGTAAGCGGCAGGGTCGGAACA
GGAGAGCGCACGAGGGAGCTTCCAGGGGGAAACGCCTGGTATCTTTATAGTCCTGTCGGGTTTCGCCACC
TCTGACTTGAGCGTCGATTTTTGTGATGCTCGTCAGGGGGGCGGAGCCTATGGAAAAACGCCAGCAACGC
GGCCTTTTTACGGTTCCTGGCCTTTTGCTGGCCTTTTGCTCACATGTTCTTTCCTGCGTTATCCCCTGAT
TCTGTGGATAACCGTATTACCGCCTTTGAGTGAGCTGATACCGCTCGCCGCAGCCGAACGACCGAGCGCA
GCGAGTCAGTGAGCGAGGAAGCGGAAGAGCGCCCAATACGCAAACCGCCTCTCCCCGCGCGTTGGCCGAT
TCATTAATGCAGCTGGCACGACAGGTTTCCCGACTGGAAAGCGGGCAGTGAGCGCAACGCAATTAATGTG
AGTTAGCTCACTCATTAGGCACCCCAGGCTTTACACTTTATGCTTCCGGCTCGTATGTTGTGTGGAATTG
TGAGCGGATAACAATTTCACACAGGAAACAGCTATGACCATGATTACGCCAAGCGCGCAATTAACCCTCA
CTAAAGGGAACAAAAGCTGGAGCTGCAAGCTTAATGTAGTCTTATGCAATACTCTTGTAGTCTTGCAACA
TGGTAACGATGAGTTAGCAACATGCCTTACAAGGAGAGAAAAAGCACCGTGCATGCCGATTGGTGGAAGT
AAGGTGGTACGATCGTGCCTTATTAGGAAGGCAACAGACGGGTCTGACATGGATTGGACGAACCACTGAA
TTGCCGCATTGCAGAGATATTGTATTTAAGTGCCTAGCTCGATACATAAACGGGTCTCTCTGGTTAGACC
AGATCTGAGCCTGGGAGCTCTCTGGCTAACTAGGGAACCCACTGCTTAAGCCTCAATAAAGCTTGCCTTG
AGTGCTTCAAGTAGTGTGTGCCCGTCTGTTGTGTGACTCTGGTAACTAGAGATCCCTCAGACCCTTTTAG
TCAGTGTGGAAAATCTCTAGCAGTGGCGCCCGAACAGGGACTTGAAAGCGAAAGGGAAACCAGAGGAGCT
CTCTCGACGCAGGACTCGGCTTGCTGAAGCGCGCACGGCAAGAGGCGAGGGGCGGCGACTGGTGAGTACG
CCAAAAATTTTGACTAGCGGAGGCTAGAAGGAGAGAGATGGGTGCGAGAGCGTCAGTATTAAGCGGGGGA
GAATTAGATCGCGATGGGAAAAAATTCGGTTAAGGCCAGGGGGAAAGAAAAAATATAAATTAAAACATAT
AGTATGGGCAAGCAGGGAGCTAGAACGATTCGCAGTTAATCCTGGCCTGTTAGAAACATCAGAAGGCTGT
AGACAAATACTGGGACAGCTACAACCATCCCTTCAGACAGGATCAGAAGAACTTAGATCATTATATAATA
CAGTAGCAACCCTCTATTGTGTGCATCAAAGGATAGAGATAAAAGACACCAAGGAAGCTTTAGACAAGAT
AGAGGAAGAGCAAAACAAAAGTAAGACCACCGCACAGCAAGCGGCCGCTGATCTTCAGACCTGGAGGAGG
AGATATGAGGGACAATTGGAGAAGTGAATTATATAAATATAAAGTAGTAAAAATTGAACCATTAGGAGTA
GCACCCACCAAGGCAAAGAGAAGAGTGGTGCAGAGAGAAAAAAGAGCAGTGGGAATAGGAGCTTTGTTCC
TTGGGTTCTTGGGAGCAGCAGGAAGCACTATGGGCGCAGCGTCAATGACGCTGACGGTACAGGCCAGACA
ATTATTGTCTGGTATAGTGCAGCAGCAGAACAATTTGCTGAGGGCTATTGAGGCGCAACAGCATCTGTTG
CAACTCACAGTCTGGGGCATCAAGCAGCTCCAGGCAAGAATCCTGGCTGTGGAAAGATACCTAAAGGATC
AACAGCTCCTGGGGATTTGGGGTTGCTCTGGAAAACTCATTTGCACCACTGCTGTGCCTTGGAATGCTAG
TTGGAGTAATAAATCTCTGGAACAGATTTGGAATCACACGACCTGGATGGAGTGGGACAGAGAAATTAAC
AATTACACAAGCTTAATACACTCCTTAATTGAAGAATCGCAAAACCAGCAAGAAAAGAATGAACAAGAAT
TATTGGAATTAGATAAATGGGCAAGTTTGTGGAATTGGTTTAACATAACAAATTGGCTGTGGTATATAAA
ATTATTCATAATGATAGTAGGAGGCTTGGTAGGTTTAAGAATAGTTTTTGCTGTACTTTCTATAGTGAAT
AGAGTTAGGCAGGGATATTCACCATTATCGTTTCAGACCCACCTCCCAACCCCGAGGGGACCCGACAGGC
CCGAAGGAATAGAAGAAGAAGGTGGAGAGAGAGACAGAGACAGATCCATTCGATTAGTGAACGGATCTCG
ACGGTATCGCTAGCTTTTAAAAGAAAAGGGGGGATTGGGGGGTACAGTGCAGGGGAAAGAATAGTAGACA
TAATAGCAACAGACATACAAACTAAAGAATTACAAAAACAAATTACAAAAATTCAAAATTTTACTAGTGA
TTATCGGATCAACTTTGTATAGAAAAGTTG
